Addgene plasmid #241326: CAG-FRT-MCS-WPRE-SV40 - GCH3.1
Purpose: (Empty Backbone) AAV cloning vector for Flp-dependent expression under the CAG promoter.
Depositing lab: Kimberly Ritola. Depositing organization: University of North Carolina at Chapel Hill.
Backbone
  Vector backbone: pAAV
  Vector type: AAV ; Cloning Vector
Growth in bacteria
  Bacterial resistance: Ampicillin, 100 μg/mL
  Growth temperature: 37°C
  Growth strain: NEB Stable
  Copy number: High Copy
Gene/Insert
  Gene/Insert name: None
Terms and licenses: Academic/Nonprofit Terms; Industry Terms: Not Available to Industry
How to cite: CAG-FRT-MCS-WPRE-SV40 - GCH3.1 was a gift from Kimberly Ritola (Addgene plasmid # 241326 ; http://n2t.net/addgene:241326 ; RRID:Addgene_241326)
