[The description below was written by a language model from this plasmid's Addgene catalogue record and pLannotate feature annotations shown in this document.]
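Description:
CAG-FRT-MCS-WPRE-SV40 - GCH3.1 is an empty pAAV cloning backbone of about 6.4 kb, intended for building recombinant adeno-associated virus genomes that express a transgene under the CAG promoter in a Flp-dependent manner. It carries no insert. In bacteria it replicates from a high-copy ColE1/pUC-type origin and is selected with ampicillin through the β-lactamase gene and its native promoter. An M13 phage origin is also present. Short annotated fragments of lacI, lacZα, rop and bom, together with a lac promoter/operator, appear to be remnants of the parental cloning vectors rather than functional parts.

The expression cassette lies between two AAV2 inverted terminal repeats, which provide the signals for replication and packaging of the intervening DNA into AAV particles. It runs on the reverse strand of the deposited sequence. The CMV immediate-early enhancer and the chicken β-actin/rabbit β-globin chimeric intron are annotated, consistent with CAG; the gap between them presumably holds the β-actin core promoter, which was not annotated separately. Downstream comes a pBluescript-derived multiple cloning site flanked by two FRT sites in opposite orientation, followed by a WPRE to enhance transcript stability and expression and an SV40 polyadenylation signal. Oppositely oriented FRT sites mediate inversion rather than excision, so a coding sequence cloned in antisense orientation would be flipped into the sense orientation by Flp recombinase. The small hits to β-globin and SV40 large T antigen are likely incidental matches within the intron and poly(A) regions. The vector suits intersectional or cell-type-restricted expression in Flp-expressing cells or animals, though the record names no specific application.
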