Features (pLannotate 1.2.2; 23 found; start..end, strand, type, name):
      1..589     +  rep_origin     ori: high-copy-number ColE1/pMB1/pBR322/pUC origin of replication
    772..864     +  CDS            lacI (fragment): lac repressor; lacI; The lac repressor binds to the lac operator to inhibit transcription in E. coli. This inhibition can be relieved by adding lactose or isopropyl-β-D-thiogalactopyranoside (IPTG).
    877..898     +  protein_bind   CAP binding site: CAP binding activates transcription in the presence of cAMP. E. coli catabolite activator protein
    913..943     +  promoter       lac promoter: promoter for the E. coli lac operon
    951..967     +  protein_bind   lac operator: The lac repressor binds to the lac operator to inhibit transcription in E. coli. This inhibition can be relieved by adding lactose or isopropyl-β-D-thiogalactopyranoside (IPTG). lac repressor encoded by lacI
   1007..1147    -  repeat_region  AAV2 ITR: inverted terminal repeat of adeno-associated virus serotype 2 inverted
   1162..1230    +  CDS            large T antigen (fragment): large T antigen from SV40 (simian virus 40)
   1253..1374    +  polyA_signal   SV40 poly(A) signal: SV40 polyadenylation signal
   1390..1978    -  misc_feature   WPRE: woodchuck hepatitis virus posttranscriptional regulatory element
   2061..2108    +  protein_bind   FRT: FLP-mediated recombination occurs in the 8-bp core sequence TCTAGAAA (Turan and Bode, 2011). FLP recombinase from the Saccharomyces cerevisiae 2μ plasmid
   2109..2216    -  misc_feature   MCS: pBluescript multiple cloning site
   2293..2340    -  protein_bind   FRT: FLP-mediated recombination occurs in the 8-bp core sequence TCTAGAAA (Turan and Bode, 2011). FLP recombinase from the Saccharomyces cerevisiae 2μ plasmid
   2335..2403    -  CDS            HBB (fragment): HBB_LEPEU - Experimental evidence at protein level: Swiss-Prot protein existence level 1. Involved in oxygen transport from the lung to the various peripheral tissues. From Lepus europaeus (European hare).
   2401..3417    -  intron         chimeric intron: chimera between introns from chicken β-actin and rabbit β-globin
   3697..4076    -  enhancer       CMV enhancer: human cytomegalovirus immediate early enhancer
   4106..4246    +  repeat_region  AAV2 ITR: inverted terminal repeat of adeno-associated virus serotype 2 inverted
   4255..4409    +  CDS            lacZα (fragment): LacZα fragment of β-galactosidase; lacZ fragment
   4415..4466    -  misc_feature   bom (fragment): basis of mobility region from pBR322
   4485..4865    +  rep_origin     M13 ori (sequence partly withheld): M13 bacteriophage origin of replication; arrow indicates direction of (+) strand synthesis
   4941..4990    -  misc_feature   bom (fragment): basis of mobility region from pBR322
   5092..5127    -  CDS            rop (fragment): Rop protein, which maintains plasmids at low copy number; rop
   5222..5326    +  promoter       AmpR promoter: bla
   5327..6187    +  CDS            AmpR: β-lactamase; bla; confers resistance to ampicillin, carbenicillin, and related antibiotics
>Addgene plasmid #241326 | CAG-FRT-MCS-WPRE-SV40 - GCH3.1 | addgene full sequence | sequence record 487166 | Addgene NGS Result
TTGAGATCCTTTTTTTCTGCGCGTAATCTGCTGCTTGCAAACAAAAAAACCACCGCTACCAGCGGTGGTT
TGTTTGCCGGATCAAGAGCTACCAACTCTTTTTCCGAAGGTAACTGGCTTCAGCAGAGCGCAGATACCAA
ATACTGTTCTTCTAGTGTAGCCGTAGTTAGGCCACCACTTCAAGAACTCTGTAGCACCGCCTACATACCT
CGCTCTGCTAATCCTGTTACCAGTGGCTGCTGCCAGTGGCGATAAGTCGTGTCTTACCGGGTTGGACTCA
AGACGATAGTTACCGGATAAGGCGCAGCGGTCGGGCTGAACGGGGGGTTCGTGCACACAGCCCAGCTTGG
AGCGAACGACCTACACCGAACTGAGATACCTACAGCGTGAGCTATGAGAAAGCGCCACGCTTCCCGAAGG
GAGAAAGGCGGACAGGTATCCGGTAAGCGGCAGGGTCGGAACAGGAGAGCGCACGAGGGAGCTTCCAGGG
GGAAACGCCTGGTATCTTTATAGTCCTGTCGGGTTTCGCCACCTCTGACTTGAGCGTCGATTTTTGTGAT
GCTCGTCAGGGGGGCGGAGCCTATGGAAAAACGCCAGCAACGCGGCCTTTTTACGGTTCCTGGCCTTTTG
CTGGCCTTTTGCTCACATGTTCTTTCCTGCGTTATCCCCTGATTCTGTGGATAACCGTATTACCGCCTTT
GAGTGAGCTGATACCGCTCGCCGCAGCCGAACGACCGAGCGCAGCGAGTCAGTGAGCGAGGAAGCGGAAG
AGCGCCCAATACGCAAACCGCCTCTCCCCGCGCGTTGGCCGATTCATTAATGCAGCTGGCACGACAGGTT
TCCCGACTGGAAAGCGGGCAGTGAGCGCAACGCAATTAATGTGAGTTAGCTCACTCATTAGGCACCCCAG
GCTTTACACTTTATGCTTCCGGCTCGTATGTTGTGTGGAATTGTGAGCGGATAACAATTTCACACAGGAA
ACAGCTATGACCATGATTACGAATTGCCTGCAGGCAGCTGCGCGCTCGCTCGCTCACTGAGGCCGCCCGG
GCAAAGCCCGGGCGTCGGGCGACCTTTGGTCGCCCGGCCTCAGTGAGCGAGCGAGCGCGCAGAGAGGGAG
TGGCCAACTCCATCACTAGGGGTTCCTATCGATGGCGCGCCTACCACATTTGTAGAGGTTTTACTTGCTT
TAAAAAACCTCCCACATCTCCCCCTGAACCTGAAACATAAAATGAATGCAATTGTTGTTGTTAACTTGTT
TATTGCAGCTTATAATGGTTACAAATAAAGCAATAGCATCACAAATTTCACAAATAAAGCATTTTTTTCA
CTGCATTCTAGTTGTGGTTTGTCCAAACTCATCAATGTATCTTATCATGTCTGTGTACAGCGGGGAGGCG
GCCCAAAGGGAGATCCGACTCGTCTGAGGGCGAAGGCGAAGACGCGGAAGAGGCCGCAGAGCCGGCAGCA
GGCCGCGGGAAGGAAGGTCCGCTGGATTGAGGGCCGAAGGGACGTAGCAGAAGGACGTCCCGCGCAGAAT
CCAGGTGGCAACACAGGCGAGCAGCCAAGGAAAGGACGATGATTTCCCCGACAACACCACGGAATTGTCA
GTGCCCAACAGCCGAGCCCCTGTCCAGCAGCGGGCAAGGCAGGCGGCGATGAGTTCCGCCGTGGCAATAG
GGAGGGGGAAAGCGAAAGTCCCGGAAAGGAGCTGACAGGTGGTGGCAATGCCCCAACCAGTGGGGGTTGC
GTCAGCAAACACAGTGCACACCACGCCACGTTGCCTGACAACGGGCCACAACTCCTCATAAAGAGACAGC
AACCAGGATTTATACAAGGAGGAGAAAATGAAAGCCATACGGGAAGCAATAGCATGATACAAAGGCATTA
AAGCAGCGTATCCACATAGCGTAAAAGGAGCAACATAGTTAAGAATACCAGTCAATCTTTCACAAATTTT
GTAATCCAGAGGTTGATTGCTAGCGAAGTTCCTATTCCGAAGTTCCTATTCTTCAAATAGTATAGGAACT
TCTTGGATCAAAATAGGAGCGATCGCAATGGAAGTTCCTATTCCGAAGTTCCTATTCTCTAGAAAGTATA
GGAACTTCGGTACCGGGCCCCCCCTCGAGGTCGACGGTATCGATAAGCTTGATATCGAATTCCTGCAGCC
CGGGGGATCCACTAGTTCTAGAGCGGCCGCCACCGCGGTGGAGCTCGAAGTTCCTATACTATTTGAAGAA
TAGGAACTTCGGAATAGGAACTTCAGAGCGCTTTGGCCGCTCCGGCCAAAGGGAAGTTCCTATACTTTCT
AGAGAATAGGAACTTCGGAATAGGAACTTCACCGGTCAATTCTTTGCCAAAATGATGAGACAGCACAATA
ACCAGCACGTTGCCCAGGAGCTGTAGGAAAAAGAAGAAGGCATGAACATGGTTAGCAGAGGCTCTAGAGC
CGCCGGTCACACGCCAGAAGCCGAACCCCGCCCTGCCCCGTCCCCCCCGAAGGCAGCCGTCCCCCCGCGG
ACAGCCCCGAGGCTGGAGAGGGAGAAGGGGACGGCGGCGCGGCGACGCACGAAGGCCCTCCCCGCCCATT
TCCTTCCTGCCGGCGCCGCACCGCTTCGCCCCGCGCCCGCTAGAGGGGGTGCGGCGGCGCCTCCCAGATT
TCGGCTCCGCACAGATTTGGGACAAAGGAAGTCCCTGCGCCCTCTCGCACGATTACCATAAAAGGCAATG
GCTGCGGCTCGCCGCGCCTCGACAGCCGCCGGCGCTCCGGGGGCCGCCGCGCCCCYCCCCCGAGCCCYCC
CCGGCCCGMGGCGGCCCCGCCCCGCCCGGCACCCCCMCCTGCCGCCACCCCCCGCCCGGCACGGCGAGCC
CCGCGCCACGCCCCGTACGGAGCCCCGCACCCGAAGCCGGGCCGTGCTCAGCAACTCGGGGAGGGGGGTG
CAGGGGGGGTTGCAGCCCGACCGACGCGCCCACACCCCCTGCTCACCCCCCCACGCACACACCCCGCACG
CAGCCTTTGTTCCCCTCGCAGCCCCCCCCGCACCGCGGGGCACCGCCCCCGGCCGCGCTCCCCTCGCGCA
CACTGCGGAGCGCACAAAGCCCCGCGCCGCGCCCGCAGCGCTCACAGCCGCCGGGCAGCGCGGAGCCGCA
CGCGGCGCTCCCCACGCACACACACACGCACGCACCCCCCGAGCCGCTCCCCCCGCACAAAGGGCCCTCC
CGGAGCCCCTCAAGGCTTTCACGCAGCCACAGAAAAGAAACAAGCCGTCATTAAACCAAGCGCTAATTAC
AGCCCGGAGGAGAAGGGCCGTCCCGCCCGCTCACCTGTGGGAGTAACGCGGTCAGTCAGAGCCGGGGCGG
GCGGCGCGAGGCGGCGGCGGAGCGGGGCACGGGGCGAAGGCAGCGCGCAGCGACTCCCGCCCGCCGCGCG
CTTCGCTTTTTATAGGGCCGCCGCCGCCGCCGCCTCGCCATAAAAGGAAACTTTCGGAGCGCGCCGCTCT
GATTGGCTGCCGCCGCMCCYCYCCSCCYCSCCCCSCCCCCCCCCCCCCCCCCCCCCCCCCCCCCCGGCGC
GCGCCCCCCCCCCCCCCCCGCCCCCATCGCTGCACAAAATAATTAAAAAATAAATAAATACAAAATTGGG
GGTGGGGAGGGGGGGGAGATGGGGAGAGTGAAGCAGAACGTGGGGCTCACCTCGACCATGGTAATAGCGA
TGACTAATACGTAGATGTACTGCCAAGTAGGAAAGTCCCATAAGGTCATGTACTGGGCATAATGCCAGGC
GGGCCATTTACCGTCATTGACGTCAATAGGGGGCGTACTTGGCATATGATACACTTGATGTACTGCCAAG
TGGGCAGTTTACCGTAAATACTCCACCCATTGACGTCAATGGAAAGTCCCTATTGGCGTTACTATGGGAA
CATACGTCATTATTGACGTCAATGGGCGGGGGTCGTTGGGCGGTCAGCCAGGCGGGCCATTTACCGTAAG
TTATGTAACGCGGAACTCCATATATGGGCTATGAACTAATGACCCCGTAATTGATTACTATTAATAACTA
GTCAATAATCAATGTCGAGGGTTACCGCCTAGGATCGATAGATCTAGGAACCCCTAGTGATGGAGTTGGC
CACTCCCTCTCTGCGCGCTCGCTCGCTCACTGAGGCCGGGCGACCAAAGGTCGCCCGACGCCCGGGCTTT
GCCCGGGCGGCCTCAGTGAGCGAGCGAGCGCGCAGCTGCCTGCAGGCAGCTTGGCACTGGCCGTCGTTTT
ACAACGTCGTGACTGGGAAAACCCTGGCGTTACCCAACTTAATCGCCTTGCAGCACATCCCCCTTTCGCC
AGCTGGCGTAATAGCGAAGAGGCCCGCACCGATCGCCCTTCCCAACAGTTGCGCAGCCTGAATGGCGAAT
GGCGCCTGATGCGGTATTTTCTCCTTACGCATCTGTGCGGTATTTCACACCGCATA
[142 nt withheld, positions 4467-4608]
C
[141 nt withheld, positions 4610-4750]
CCTTTGACGTTGGAGTCCACGTTCTTT
[37 nt withheld, positions 4778-4814]
ACCCTATCTCGGGCTATTCTTTTGATTTATAAGGGATTTTGCCGATTTCGGCCTATTGGTTAAAAAATGA
GCTGATTTAACAAAAATTTAACGCGAATTTTAACAAAATATTAACGTTTACAATTTTATGGTGCACTCTC
AGTACAATCTGCTCTGATGCCGCATAGTTAAGCCAGCCCCGACACCCGCCAACACCCGCTGACGCGCCCT
GACGGGCTTGTCTGCTCCCGGCATCCGCTTACAGACAAGCTGTGACCGTCTCCGGGAGCTGCATGTGTCA
GAGGTTTTCACCGTCATCACCGAAACGCGCGAGACGAAAGGGCCTCGTGATACGCCTATTTTTATAGGTT
AATGTCATGATAATAATGGTTTCTTAGACGTCAGGTGGCACTTTTCGGGGAAATGTGCGCGGAACCCCTA
TTTGTTTATTTTTCTAAATACATTCAAATATGTATCCGCTCATGAGACAATAACCCTGATAAATGCTTCA
ATAATATTGAAAAAGGAAGAGTATGAGTATTCAACATTTCCGTGTCGCCCTTATTCCCTTTTTTGCGGCA
TTTTGCCTTCCTGTTTTTGCTCACCCAGAAACGCTGGTGAAAGTAAAAGATGCTGAAGATCAGTTGGGTG
CACGAGTGGGTTACATCGAACTGGATCTCAACAGCGGTAAGATCCTTGAGAGTTTTCGCCCCGAAGAACG
TTTTCCAATGATGAGCACTTTTAAAGTTCTGCTATGTGGCGCGGTATTATCCCGTATTGACGCCGGGCAA
GAGCAACTCGGTCGCCGCATACACTATTCTCAGAATGACTTGGTTGAGTACTCACCAGTCACAGAAAAGC
ATCTTACGGATGGCATGACAGTAAGAGAATTATGCAGTGCTGCCATAACCATGAGTGATAACACTGCGGC
CAACTTACTTCTGACAACGATCGGAGGACCGAAGGAGCTAACCGCTTTTTTGCACAACATGGGGGATCAT
GTAACTCGCCTTGATCGTTGGGAACCGGAGCTGAATGAAGCCATACCAAACGACGAGCGTGACACCACGA
TGCCTGTAGCAATGGCAACAACGTTGCGCAAACTATTAACTGGCGAACTACTTACTCTAGCTTCCCGGCA
ACAATTAATAGACTGGATGGAGGCGGATAAAGTTGCAGGACCACTTCTGCGCTCGGCCCTTCCGGCTGGC
TGGTTTATTGCTGATAAATCTGGAGCCGGTGAGCGTGGGTCTCGCGGTATCATTGCAGCACTGGGGCCAG
ATGGTAAGCCCTCCCGTATCGTAGTTATCTACACGACGGGGAGTCAGGCAACTATGGATGAACGAAATAG
ACAGATCGCTGAGATAGGTGCCTCACTGATTAAGCATTGGTAACTGTCAGACCAAGTTTACTCATATATA
CTTTAGATTGATTTAAAACTTCATTTTTAATTTAAAAGGATCTAGGTGAAGATCCTTTTTGATAATCTCA
TGACCAAAATCCCTTAACGTGAGTTTTCGTTCCACTGAGCGTCAGACCCCGTAGAAAAGATCAAAGGATC
TTC
